>Addgene plasmid #198823 | pJR012 | addgene full sequence | sequence record 390422 | Addgene NGS Result
AAGCTTGCTAGCCCATGATTACGCCAAGCTACGGGCGGAGTACTGTCCTCCGAGCGGAGTACTGTCCTCC
GAGCGGAGTACTGTCCTCCGAGCGGAGTACTGTCCTCCGAGCGGAGTACTGTCCTCCGAGCGGAGACTCC
CTAGCCCATGATTACGCCAAGCTACGGGCGGAGTACTGTCCTCCGAGCGGAGTACTGTCCTCCGAGCGGA
GTACTGTCCTCCGAGCGGAGTACTGTCCTCCGAGCGGAGTACTGTCCTCCGAGCGGAGACTCCCTAGCCC
ATGATTACGCCAAGCTACGGGCGGAGTACTGTCCTCCGAGCGGAGTACTGTCCTCCGAGCGGAGTACTGT
CCTCCGAGCGGAGTACTGTCCTCCGAGCGGAGTACTGTCCTCCGAGCGGAGACTCCCTAGGGGCGGCCGC
ACTGACTGGGCCGGCCAAAAATGCATAAGGTTTTGCTGGCACTGTTCTTTATCTTTCTGGCACCAGCATC
CGCACTGGCAGTCTCCGAACCGGCCTGCAGGTCGATTTTTTGCAAATTACGAGCGTTGTAGGGGGCGGAG
CGATAGGTCCTATAGGTTTTGGTATATCATCATTCATTCATTCATTGGTACATTCATTTACCCACCTTCC
TCTTTCTGAGCTTCTCTGGAGTTCTGTGCTTCCTTTTTCCCTTATCTTTATACTGTAATTTTTAACTTTC
AGGCATTGATTGGCGCGCCTCTAGAGGATCCCCGGGATTGGCCAAAGGACCCAAAGGTATGTTTCGAATG
ATACTAACATAACATAGAACATTTTCAGGAGGACCCTTGGCTAGCGTCGACGGTACCGGTAAAAATGGGC
GCACCCAAGAAGAAGAGGAAGGTGTCCAATTTACTGACCGTACACCAAAATTTGCCTGCATTACCGGTCG
ATGCAACGAGTGATGAGGTTCGCAAGAACCTGATGGACATGTTCAGGGATCGCCAGGCGTTTTCTGAGCA
TACCTGGAAAATGCTTCTGTCCGTTTGCCGGTCGTGGGCGGCATGGTGCAAGTTGAATAACCGGAAATGG
TTTCCCGCAGAACCTGAAGATGTTCGCGATTATCTTCTATATCTTCAGGCGCGCGGTCTGGCAGTAAAAA
CTATCCAGCAACATTTGGGCCAGCTAAACATGCTTCATCGTCGGTCCGGGCTGCCACGACCAAGTGACAG
CAATGCTGTTTCACTGGTTATGCGGCGGATCCGAAAAGAAAACGTTGATGCCGGTGAACGTGCAAAACAG
GCTCTAGCGTTCGAACGCACTGATTTCGACCAGGTTCGTTCACTCATGGAAAATAGCGATCGCTGCCAGG
ATATACGTAATCTGGCATTTCTGGGGATTGCTTATAACACCCTGTTACGTATAGCCGAAATTGCCAGGAT
CAGGGTTAAAGATATCTCACGTACTGACGGTGGGAGAATGTTAATCCATATTGGCAGAACGAAAACGCTG
GTTAGCACCGCAGGTGTAGAGAAGGCACTTAGCCTGGGGGTAACTAAACTGGTCGAGCGATGGATTTCCG
TCTCTGGTGTAGCTGATGATCCGAATAACTACCTGTTTTGCCGGGTCAGAAAAAATGGTGTTGCCGCGCC
ATCTGCCACCAGCCAGCTATCAACTCGCGCCCTGGAAGGGATTTTTGAAGCAACTCATCGATTGATTTAC
GGCGCTAAGGATGACTCTGGTCAGAGATACCTGGCCTGGTCTGGACACAGTGCCCGTGTCGGAGCCGCGC
GAGATATGGCCCGCGCTGGAGTTTCAATACCGGAGATCATGCAAGCTGGTGGCTGGACCAATGTAAATAT
TGTCATGAACTATATCCGTAACCTGGATAGTGAAACAGGGGCAATGGTGCGCCTGCTGGAAGATGGCGAT
TAGGGTACCGTAGCTGTCTCATCCTACTTTCACCTAGTTAACTGCTTGTCTTAAAATCTATGCTTCTCTT
TAGTATCTAAAATTTTCCTAGAAGCTTACAAGTATATAAATGGTCTCTTCTCAATAAAGGTTGTATATTT
ATTCATCTTATTGAATCTGCCATTTCCTCGTTTTTGCGAGTTTATATACCTTCCAATTTTCTTTCTATTG
TATTTTCAACTTCTAATTTTAATTCAGGGAAACTGCTGTACCGGTAGAAAAAATGCTCGAGAGTAAAGGA
GAAGAACTTTTCACTGGAGTTGTCCCAATTCTTGTTGAATTAGATGGTGATGTTAATGGGCACAAATTTT
CTGTCAGTGGAGAGGGTGAAGGTGATGCAACATACGGAAAACTTACCCTTAAATTTATTTGCACTACTGG
AAAACTACCTGTTCCATGGGTAAGTTTAAACATATATATACTAACTAACCCTGATTATTTAAATTTTCAG
CCAACACTTGTCACTACTTTCTGTTATGGTGTTCAATGCTTCTCGAGATACCCAGATCATATGAAACGGC
ATGACTTTTTCAAGAGTGCCATGCCCGAAGGTTATGTACAGGAAAGAACTATATTTTTCAAAGATGACGG
GAACTACAAGACACGTAAGTTTAAACAGTTCGGTACTAACTAACCATACATATTTAAATTTTCAGGTGCT
GAAGTCAAGTTTGAAGGTGATACCCTTGTTAATAGAATCGAGTTAAAAGGTATTGATTTTAAAGAAGATG
GAAACATTCTTGGACACAAATTGGAATACAACTATAACTCACACAATGTATACATCATGGCAGACAAACA
AAAGAATGGAATCAAAGTTGTAAGTTTAAACATGATTTTACTAACTAACTAATCTGATTTAAATTTTCAG
AACTTCAAAATTAGACACAACATTGAAGATGGAAGCGTTCAACTAGCAGACCATTATCAACAAAATACTC
CAATTGGCGATGGCCCTGTCCTTTTACCAGACAACCATTACCTGTCCACACAATCTGCCCTTTCGAAAGA
TCCCAACGAAAAGAGAGACCACATGGTCCTTCTTGAGTTTGTAACAGCTGCTGGGATTACACATGGCATG
GATGAACTATACAAATAGGAATTCGCTAGCCGGCCATACAAGTAATCCGGATGATCGACGCCAACGTCGT
TGAATTTTCAAATTTTAAATACTGAATATTTGTTTTTTTTCCTATTATTTATTTATTCTCTTTGTGTTTT
TTTTCTTGCTTTCTAAAAAATTAATTCAATCCAAATCTAAACATTTTTTTTTCTCTTTCCGTCTCCCAAT
TCGTATTCCGCTCCTCTCATCTGAACACAATGTGCAAGTTTATTTATCTTCTCGCTTTCATTTCATTAGG
ACGTGGGGGGAATTGGTGGAAGGGGGAAACACACAAAAGGATGATGGAAATGAAATAAGGACACACAATA
TGCAACAACATTCAATTCAGAAATATGGAGGAAGGTTTAAAAGAAAACATAAAAATATATAGAGGAGGAA
GGAAAACTAGTAAAAAATAAGCAAAGAAATTAGGCGAACGATGAGAATTGTCCTCGCTTGGGCCCAAAAG
GCCTTTTTTTTTTGGCGCCGACGTCAGGTGGCACTTTTCGGGGAAATGTGCGCGGAACCCCTATTTGTTT
ATTTTTCTAAATACATTCAAATATGTATCCGCTCATGAGACAATAACCCTGATAAATGCTTCAATAATAT
TGAAAAAGGAAGAGTATGAGTATTCAACATTTCCGTGTCGCCCTTATTCCCTTTTTTGCGGCATTTTGCC
TTCCTGTTTTTGCTCACCCAGAAACGCTGGTGAAAGTAAAAGATGCTGAAGATCAGTTGGGTGCACGAGT
GGGTTACATCGAACTGGATCTCAACAGCGGTAAGATCCTTGAGAGTTTTCGCCCCGAAGAACGTTTTCCA
ATGATGAGCACTTTTAAAGTTCTGCTATGTGGCGCGGTATTATCCCGTATTGACGCCGGGCAAGAGCAAC
TCGGTCGCCGCATACACTATTCTCAGAATGACTTGGTTGAGTACTCACCAGTCACAGAAAAGCATCTTAC
GGATGGCATGACAGTAAGAGAATTATGCAGTGCTGCCATAACCATGAGTGATAACACTGCGGCCAACTTA
CTTCTGACAACGATCGGAGGACCGAAGGAGCTAACCGCTTTTTTGCACAACATGGGGGATCATGTAACTC
GCCTTGATCGTTGGGAACCGGAGCTGAATGAAGCCATACCAAACGACGAGCGTGACACCACGATGCCTGT
AGCAATGGCAACAACGTTGCGCAAACTATTAACTGGCGAACTACTTACTCTAGCTTCCCGGCAACAATTA
ATAGACTGGATGGAGGCGGATAAAGTTGCAGGACCACTTCTGCGCTCGGCCCTTCCGGCTGGCTGGTTTA
TTGCTGATAAATCTGGAGCCGGTGAGCGTGGGTCTCGCGGTATCATTGCAGCACTGGGGCCAGATGGTAA
GCCCTCCCGTATCGTAGTTATCTACACGACGGGGAGTCAGGCAACTATGGATGAACGAAATAGACAGATC
GCTGAGATAGGTGCCTCACTGATTAAGCATTGGTAACTGTCAGACCAAGTTTACTCATATATACTTTAGA
TTGATTTAAAACTTCATTTTTAATTTAAAAGGATCTAGGTGAAGATCCTTTTTGATAATCTCATGACCAA
AATCCCTTAACGTGAGTTTTCGTTCCACTGAGCGTCAGACCCCGTAGAAAAGATCAAAGGATCTTCTTGA
GATCCTTTTTTTCTGCGCGTAATCTGCTGCTTGCAAACAAAAAAACCACCGCTACCAGCGGTGGTTTGTT
TGCCGGATCAAGAGCTACCAACTCTTTTTCCGAAGGTAACTGGCTTCAGCAGAGCGCAGATACCAAATAC
TGTTCTTCTAGTGTAGCCGTAGTTAGGCCACCACTTCAAGAACTCTGTAGCACCGCCTACATACCTCGCT
CTGCTAATCCTGTTACCAGTGGCTGCTGCCAGTGGCGATAAGTCGTGTCTTACCGGGTTGGACTCAAGAC
GATAGTTACCGGATAAGGCGCAGCGGTCGGGCTGAACGGGGGGTTCGTGCACACAGCCCAGCTTGGAGCG
AACGACCTACACCGAACTGAGATACCTACAGCGTGAGCTATGAGAAAGCGCCACGCTTCCCGAAGGGAGA
AAGGCGGACAGGTATCCGGTAAGCGGCAGGGTCGGAACAGGAGAGCGCACGAGGGAGCTTCCAGGGGGAA
ACGCCTGGTATCTTTATAGTCCTGTCGGGTTTCGCCACCTCTGACTTGAGCGTCGATTTTTGTGATGCTC
GTCAGGGGGGCGGAGCCTATGGAAAAACGCCAGCAACGCGGCCTTTTTACGGTTCCTGGCCTTTTGCTGG
CCTTTTGCTCACATGTTCTTTCCTGCGTTATCCCCTGATTCTGTGGATAACCGTATTACCGCCTTTGAGT
GAGCTGATACCGCTCGCCGCAGCCGAACGACCGAGCGCAGCGAGTCAGTGAGCGAGGAAGCGGAAGAGCG
CCCAATACGCAAACCGCCTCTCCCCGCGCGTTGGCCGATTCATTAATGCAGCTGGCACGACAGGTTTCCC
GACTGGAAAGCGGGCAGTGAGCGCAACGCAATTAATGTGAGTTAGCTCACTCATTAGGCACCCCAGGCTT
TACACTTTATGCTTCCGGCTCGTATGTTGTGTGGAATTGTGAGCGGATAACAATTTCACACAGGAAACAG
CTATGACCATGATTACGCCAAGCTGTAAGTTTAAACATGATCTTACTAACTAACTATTCTCATTTAAATT
TTCAGAGCTTAAAAATGGCTGAAATCACTCACAACGATGGATACGCTAACAACTTGGAAATGAAAT
Features (pLannotate 1.2.2; 13 found; start..end, strand, type, name):
     36..130     +  protein_bind   5X UAS: five tandem copies of the "ScaI site" 17-mer CGGAGTACTGTCCTCCG, an upstream activating sequence (UAS) that efficiently binds yeast Gal4 (Webster et al., 1988; Pfeiffer et al., 2010) GAL4
    169..263     +  protein_bind   5X UAS: five tandem copies of the "ScaI site" 17-mer CGGAGTACTGTCCTCCG, an upstream activating sequence (UAS) that efficiently binds yeast Gal4 (Webster et al., 1988; Pfeiffer et al., 2010) GAL4
    302..396     +  protein_bind   5X UAS: five tandem copies of the "ScaI site" 17-mer CGGAGTACTGTCCTCCG, an upstream activating sequence (UAS) that efficiently binds yeast Gal4 (Webster et al., 1988; Pfeiffer et al., 2010) GAL4
    719..736     -  misc_feature   MCS (fragment): pUC18/19 multiple cloning site
    863..1893    +  CDS            Cre (fragment): site-specific recombinase Cre is a site-specific recombinase from bacteriophage P1. Recombination occurs at loxP sequences.
   2162..3025    +  CDS            Q80R: Q80R is a fluorescent protein, derived from Aequorea victoria.
   3551..3655    +  promoter       AmpR promoter: bla
   3656..4516    +  CDS            AmpR: β-lactamase; bla; confers resistance to ampicillin, carbenicillin, and related antibiotics
   4687..5275    +  rep_origin     ori: high-copy-number ColE1/pMB1/pBR322/pUC origin of replication
   5458..5550    +  CDS            lacI (fragment): lac repressor; lacI; The lac repressor binds to the lac operator to inhibit transcription in E. coli. This inhibition can be relieved by adding lactose or isopropyl-β-D-thiogalactopyranoside (IPTG).
   5563..5584    +  protein_bind   CAP binding site: CAP binding activates transcription in the presence of cAMP. E. coli catabolite activator protein
   5599..5629    +  promoter       lac promoter: promoter for the E. coli lac operon
   5637..5653    +  protein_bind   lac operator: The lac repressor binds to the lac operator to inhibit transcription in E. coli. This inhibition can be relieved by adding lactose or isopropyl-β-D-thiogalactopyranoside (IPTG). lac repressor encoded by lacI
