[The description below was written by a language model from this plasmid's Addgene catalogue record and pLannotate feature annotations shown in this document.]
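Description:
pJR012 is a C. elegans expression plasmid built on the pPD117.01 backbone from the Fire Lab vector kit and assembled by Gibson cloning. It is maintained in E. coli as a high-copy plasmid through a ColE1/pUC-type origin and is selected with ampicillin via the bla gene under its own promoter. Remnants of the pUC lac region (a lacI fragment, CAP binding site, lac promoter and operator, and a short MCS fragment) are backbone carry-over and play no evident role in the worm cassette. The sequenced record is about 5.8 kb, of which the insert accounts for roughly 2.7 kb.

The payload is an effector cassette for the cGAL-UAS bipartite expression system. Three tandem 5X UAS blocks give fifteen Gal4-binding sites, so transcription depends on a GAL4-based driver expressed in the cells of interest. A basal promoter would be expected between the UAS array and the coding region, but neither the catalogue fields nor the annotation identifies one. The UAS array drives "nCRE", described in the record as a nucleolus-transport-enhanced form of the bacteriophage P1 Cre recombinase. It is followed by an SL2 trans-splicing spacer and a GFP coding sequence, annotated as an Aequorea victoria derivative. The SL2 and the let-858 3'UTR that terminates the cassette are named in the insert description but are not annotated in the feature table. The SL2 arrangement creates an operon-like transcript from which Cre and GFP are made as separate proteins, so green fluorescence marks the cells producing the recombinase without tagging it.

The stated use is recombination-mediated knockout of gene expression. Combined with a cell-specific cGAL driver and a loxP-flanked target, the construct should confine excision to defined cells, such as the sensory neurons addressed by the associated toolkit.
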