Addgene plasmid #198823: pJR012
Purpose: Nucleolus-transport-enhanced Cre protein. Recombination-mediated gene expression knockout.
Depositing lab: Paul Sternberg. Depositing organization: California Institute of Technology. Publication: A cGAL-UAS bipartite expression toolkit for Caenorhabditis elegans sensory neurons. Nava S, Palma W, Wan X, Oh JY, Gharib S, Wang H, Revanna JS, Tan M, Zhang M, Liu J, Chen CH, Lee JS, Perry B, Sternberg PW. Proc Natl Acad Sci U S A. 2023 Dec 19;120(51):e2221680120. doi: 10.1073/pnas.2221680120. Epub 2023 Dec 14. PubMed 38096407.
Backbone
  Vector backbone: pPD117.01
  Backbone manufacturer: Fire Lab C. elegans Vector Kit
  Vector type: Worm Expression
Growth in bacteria
  Bacterial resistance: Ampicillin, 100 μg/mL
  Growth temperature: 37°C
  Growth strain: DH5alpha
  Copy number: High Copy
Gene/Insert
  Gene/Insert name: 15xUAS::nCRE-SL2-GFP::let-858 3'UTR
  Species: C. elegans (nematode)
  Insert size (bp): 2664
  Cloning method: Gibson Cloning
Terms and licenses: Academic/Nonprofit Terms; Industry Terms: Not Available to Industry
How to cite: pJR012 was a gift from Paul Sternberg (Addgene plasmid # 198823 ; http://n2t.net/addgene:198823 ; RRID:Addgene_198823)
